>Addgene plasmid #40067 | pGEX4T-1 hSlp4-a del.SHD | addgene partial sequence | sequence record 54496 | pGEX-5 5'-GGGCTGGCAAGCCACGTTTGGTG-3'
CAAGTTTGTACAAAAAAGCAGGCTCCGCGGCCGCCCCCTTCACCCCTGCAGTGAGTAAAAGAGAGACAGT
GGGACAGTCCCTCCTTCATCAGACACAGATGGGTGACATCTGGCCAGGAAGAAAGATCATTCAGGAGCGG
CAGAAGGAGCCCAGTGTGCTATTTGAAGTGCCAAAGCTGAAAAGTGGAAAGAGTGCATTGGAAGCTGAGA
GTGAGAGTCTGGATAGCTTCACAGCTGACTCGGATAGCACCTCCAGGAGAGACTCTCTGGATAAATCTGG
CCTCTTTCCAGAATGGAAGAAGATGTCTGCTCCCAAATCTCAAGTAGAAAAGGAAACTCAGCCTGGAGGT
CAAAATGTGGTATTTGTGGATGAGGGTGAGATGATATTTAAGAAGAACACCAGAAAAATCCTCAGGCCTT
CAGAGTACACTAAATCTGTGATAGATCTTCGCCCAGAAGATGTGGTACATGAAAGTGGCTCCTTGGGAGA
CAGAAGCAAATCCGTCCCAGGCCTCAATGTGGATATGGAAGAGGAAGAAGAAGAAGAAGACATTGACCAC
CTAGTGAAGTTACATCGCCAGAAGCTAGCCAGAAGCAGCATGCAAAGTGGCTCCTCCATGAGTACGATCG
GCAGCATGATGAGCATCTACAGTGAAGCTGGTGATTTCGGGAACATCTTTGTGACTGGCAGGATTGCCTT
TTCCCTGAAGTATGAGCAGCAAACCCAGAGTCTGGTTGTCCATGTGAAGGAGTGCCATCAGCTGGCCTAT
GCTGATGAAGCCAAGAAGCGCTCTAACCCATATGTGAAGA
