[The description below was written by a language model from this plasmid's Addgene catalogue record.]
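Description:
pGEX4T-1 hSlp4-a del.SHD is a bacterial expression plasmid built on the pGEX4T-1 backbone (about 4.9 kb, for a total of roughly 6.5 kb with insert) and designed to produce a GST fusion protein in E. coli. It is a high-copy plasmid selected with ampicillin. The record indicates that it is propagated in a standard cloning strain, with protein production carried out in BL21 under IPTG induction. No feature table is provided, so details such as the origin of replication, repressor gene and protease cleavage site between tag and insert are not documented here, although pGEX-series vectors generally carry such elements.

The payload is a roughly 1.6 kb fragment of human SYTL4, encoding synaptotagmin-like protein 4-a (Slp4-a, also called granuphilin). Residues 1–143, which make up the Slp homology domain (SHD), have been deleted. The SHD is the N-terminal region through which Slp family proteins typically engage Rab GTPases, so this truncation leaves the remainder of the protein without that module. The coding sequence is fused in frame behind the backbone-encoded N-terminal GST tag and transcribed from the IPTG-inducible Tac promoter. The insert name field lists a V21A variant, but residue 21 lies within the deleted region, so that label appears to be carried over from a related construct rather than describing this one.

The plasmid suits purification of the SHD-deleted protein on glutathione resin and GST pull-down or other in vitro binding assays. There it would serve as a domain-deletion comparison to full-length Slp4-a. The associated study examined how synaptotagmin-like proteins direct formation of a single apical membrane domain in epithelial cells.
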