Addgene plasmid #40067: pGEX4T-1 hSlp4-a del.SHD
Depositing lab: Fernando Martin-Belmonte. Depositing organization: Centro de Biologia Molecular Severo Ochoa. Publication: Synaptotagmin-like proteins control the formation of a single apical membrane domain in epithelial cells. Galvez-Santisteban M, Rodriguez-Fraticelli AE, Bryant DM, Vergarajauregui S, Yasuda T, Banon-Rodriguez I, Bernascone I, Datta A, Spivak N, Young K, Slim CL, Brakeman PR, Fukuda M, Mostov KE, Martin-Belmonte F. Nat Cell Biol. 2012 Jul 22. doi: 10.1038/ncb2541. PubMed 22820376.
Backbone
  Vector backbone: pGEX4T-1
  Backbone manufacturer: Promega
  Backbone size w/o insert (bp): 4900
  Total vector size (bp): 6500
  Vector type: Bacterial Expression
Growth in bacteria
  Bacterial resistance: Ampicillin, 100 μg/mL
  Growth temperature: 37°C
  Growth strain: DH5alpha
  Growth instructions: Expression in BL21 with IPTG
  Copy number: High Copy
Gene/Insert
  Gene/Insert name: hSlp4-a V21A (alt names: Synaptotagmin-like protein 4-a; Slp4-a V21A; Granuphilin)
  Species: H. sapiens (human)
  Insert size (bp): 1596
  Mutation: deleted SHD domain (1-143)
  GenBank ID: NM_080737
  Entrez Gene: SYTL4 (a.k.a. SLP4)
  Promoter: Tac
  Tag / fusion protein: GST (N terminal on backbone)
  Cloning method: Unknown
  Sequencing primers: 5′ GGGCTGGCAAGCCACGTTTGGTG
Terms and licenses: Academic/Nonprofit Terms; Industry Terms: Not Available to Industry
How to cite: pGEX4T-1 hSlp4-a del.SHD was a gift from Fernando Martin-Belmonte (Addgene plasmid # 40067 ; http://n2t.net/addgene:40067 ; RRID:Addgene_40067)
